Addgene plasmid #133224: pOPS0584
Purpose: Reporter plasmid with a 12-nucleotide specific "barcode" sequence. This plasmid is not available as an individual bacterial stab, but can be requested as part of the Plasmid-ID Kit (Kit #1000000168 ).
Depositing lab: Philip Poole. Depositing organization: University of Oxford. Publication: Optimizing Rhizobium-legume symbioses by simultaneous measurement of rhizobial competitiveness and N2 fixation in nodules. Mendoza-Suarez MA, Geddes BA, Sanchez-Canizares C, Ramirez-Gonzalez RH, Kirchhelle C, Jorrin B, Poole PS. Proc Natl Acad Sci U S A. 2020 May 5;117(18):9822-9831. doi: 10.1073/pnas.1921225117. Epub 2020 Apr 21. PubMed 32317381.
Backbone
  Vector backbone: pOGG026 (Addgene ID 113992)
  Vector type: Bacterial Expression
Growth in bacteria
  Bacterial resistance: Kanamycin, 50 μg/mL
  Growth temperature: 37°C
  Growth strain: ST18 (S17 delta pir delta hemA)
  Copy number: Low Copy
Gene/Insert
  Gene/Insert name: PU module (PsNifH from pOGG043), SC module (sfGFP from pOGG037), and T module (TGGAGTAGGTGG and universal primer binding site)
  Species: Synthetic
  Mutation: Domesticated for Golden Gate cloning
  Cloning method: Unknown
Terms and licenses: Academic/Nonprofit Terms; Industry Terms: Not Available to Industry
Depositor comments: The only difference is the sequence: TGGAGTAGGTGG . Please note that this plasmid may require a unique bacterial strain, so make sure to confirm that you can also obtain the appropriate growth strain. Please contact us or contact our distributors if you have any questions. This plasmid is not available as an individual bacterial stab, but can be requested as part of the Plasmid-ID Kit (Kit #1000000168 ).
How to cite: pOPS0584 was a gift from Philip Poole (Addgene plasmid # 133224)
