[The description below was written by a language model from this plasmid's Addgene catalogue record and pLannotate feature annotations shown in this document.]
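Description:
pOPS0584 is a low-copy, broad-host-range bacterial reporter plasmid of about 7 kb, built on the pOGG026 backbone by Golden Gate assembly of domesticated modules and distributed as one member of a barcoded "Plasmid-ID" set. The backbone is an RK2/IncP-type replicon: the feature table shows oriV together with the trfA gene, whose product activates that origin. An IncP oriT allows the plasmid to be mobilised by conjugation from a donor strain, consistent with the specialised E. coli host listed in the record. Stable inheritance without selection is supported by the par region, which includes parA and parB as well as the parDE toxin–antitoxin pair that kills plasmid-free segregants. Selection is by kanamycin through aphA1 (nptI). Short annotated fragments of Tn5 transposase, a CloDF13 origin and lacZα appear to be backbone remnants rather than functional parts.

The payload consists of three modules. A nifH promoter module (PsNifH) is not annotated in the feature table but presumably lies in the gap upstream of the reporter. It drives superfolder GFP, followed by a terminator-position module carrying a unique 12-nucleotide barcode and a universal primer binding site. Lambda t0 and rrnB T1 terminators flank the cargo region and insulate it from the backbone. Because nifH is a nitrogenase gene, GFP output is expected to report nitrogen-fixation gene expression. The barcode, the only difference among plasmids in the set, lets individual tagged strains be identified by amplification and sequencing. The associated publication indicates use in rhizobium–legume symbioses, measuring strain competitiveness for nodule occupancy and N2 fixation in nodules at the same time.
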