Features (pLannotate 1.2.2; 14 found; start..end, strand, type, name):
      9..103     +  terminator     lambda t0 terminator: transcription terminator from phage lambda
    213..1025    +  CDS            aphA1: KKA1_ECOLX - Also known as nptI. Protein inferred from homology: Swiss-Prot protein existence level 3. Resistance to kanamycin and structurally-related aminoglycosides, including amikacin. From Escherichia coli.
   1179..1287    +  oriT           oriT: incP origin of transfer
   1348..2496    -  CDS            trfA: trans-acting replication protein that binds to and activates oriV
   2548..2829    -  CDS            tnpA (fragment): TN5P_ECOLX - Also known as tnp. Experimental evidence at protein level: Swiss-Prot protein existence level 1. Mediates transposition of transposon Tn5 by a 'cut and paste' mechanism. First, the monomeric transposase binds the 19 bp inverted DNA repeats flanking the transposon. Then, dimerization of the DNA- bound transposase creates a synaptic DNA complex. After nicking of the first DNA strand, excision of the transposon proceeds through a series of intermediates. The transposase then mediates the insertion of the transposon at a new site by strand transfer. The activity of the wild- type tran
   2889..3420    -  rep_origin     oriV: incP origin of replication
   3476..3511    -  rep_origin     CloDF13 ori (fragment): Plasmids containing the CloDF13 (CDF) origin of replication can be propagated in E. coli cells that contain additional plasmids with compatible origins.
   3635..3943    -  CDS            parE: PARE_ECOLX - Experimental evidence at protein level: Swiss-Prot protein existence level 1. Toxin component of a type II toxin-antitoxin (TA) system involved in plasmid partition. Acts by inhibiting DNA gyrase, converting supercoiled plasmid DNA into a singly cleaved linear form in an ATP-dependent fashion. To do so it probably interacts with one of the gyrase subunits. Gyrase inhibition is prevented by antitoxin ParD, and is reversed in vitro by incubation with ParD. In cells that have lost the plasmid filamentation and growth inhibition occur; this is suppressed when ParD is supplied in trans
   3943..4191    -  CDS            parD: PARD_ECOLX - Experimental evidence at protein level: Swiss-Prot protein existence level 1. Antitoxin component of a type II toxin-antitoxin (TA) system involved in plasmid partition. Inhibits the anti-DNA gyrase activity of toxin ParE; reverses and restores gyrase catalytic activity in vitro. The parDE operon alone is capable of stabilizing an RK2-derived minireplicon under defined growth conditions in several different Gram- negative bacteria. It does so by the post-segregational killing (PSK) of plasmid-free cells, also referred to as a plasmid addiction system. Binds its own promoter, autor
   4320..5162    +  CDS            parB: PARB4_ECOLX - Protein predicted: Swiss-Prot protein existence level 4. Involved in plasmid partition. From Escherichia coli.
   5126..5782    +  CDS            parA: PARA4_ECOLX - Protein inferred from homology: Swiss-Prot protein existence level 3. Involved in plasmid partition. From Escherichia coli.
   5942..6028    -  terminator     rrnB T1 terminator: Escherichia coli rrnB; transcription terminator T1 from the E. coli rrnB gene
   6275..6988    +  CDS            superfolder GFP: GFP variant that folds robustly even when fused to poorly folded proteins (Pédelacq et al., 2006)
   7008..7030    +  CDS            lacZα (fragment): LacZα fragment of β-galactosidase; lacZ fragment
>Addgene plasmid #133224 | pOPS0584 | addgene full sequence | sequence record 276535 | Addgene NGS Result
CGCTCTTGGACTCCTGTTGATAGATCCAGTAATGACCTCAGAACTCCATCTGGATTTGTTCAGAACGCTC
GGTTGCCGCCGGGCGTTTTTTATTGGTGAGAATCCAGGCAATTGTGTCTCAAAATCTCTGATGTTACATT
GCACAAGATAAAAATATATCATCATGAACAATAAAACTGTCTGCTTACATAAACAGTAATACAAGGGGTG
TTATGAGCCATATTCAGCGTGAAACGAGCTGTAGCCGTCCGCGTCTGAACAGCAACATGGATGCGGATCT
GTATGGCTATAAATGGGCGCGTGATAACGTGGGTCAGAGCGGCGCGACCATTTATCGTCTGTATGGCAAA
CCGGATGCGCCGGAACTGTTTCTGAAACATGGCAAAGGCAGCGTGGCGAACGATGTGACCGATGAAATGG
TGCGTCTGAACTGGCTGACCGAATTTATGCCGCTGCCGACCATTAAACATTTTATTCGCACCCCGGATGA
TGCGTGGCTGCTGACCACCGCGATTCCGGGCAAAACCGCGTTTCAGGTGCTGGAAGAATATCCGGATAGC
GGCGAAAACATTGTGGATGCGCTGGCCGTGTTTCTGCGTCGTCTGCATAGCATTCCGGTGTGCAACTGCC
CGTTTAACAGCGATCGTGTGTTTCGTCTGGCCCAGGCGCAGAGCCGTATGAACAACGGCCTGGTGGATGC
GAGCGATTTTGATGATGAACGTAACGGCTGGCCGGTGGAACAGGTGTGGAAAGAAATGCATAAACTGCTG
CCGTTTAGCCCGGATAGCGTGGTGACCCACGGCGATTTTAGCCTGGATAACCTGATTTTCGATGAAGGCA
AACTGATTGGCTGCATTGATGTGGGCCGTGTGGGCATTGCGGATCGTTATCAGGATCTGGCCATTCTGTG
GAACTGCCTGGGCGAATTTAGCCCGAGCCTGCAAAAACGTCTGTTTCAGAAATATGGCATTGATAATCCG
GATATGAACAAACTGCAATTTCATCTGATGCTGGATGAATTTTTCTAATAATTAATTGAACTACTTTTCC
GCTGCATAACCCTGCTTCGGGGTCATTATAGCGATTTTTTCGGTATATCCATCCTTTTTCGCACGATATA
CAGGATTTTGCCAAAGGGTTCGTGTAGACTTTCCTTGGTGTATCCAACGGCGTCAGCCGGGCAGGATAGG
TGAAGTAGGCCCACCCGCGAGCGGGTGTTCCTTCTTCACTGTCCCTTATTCGCACCTGGCGGTGCTCAAC
GGGAATCCTGCTCTGCGAGGCTGGCCGTAGGCCGGCCGCGATGCAGGTGGCTGCTGAACCCCCAGCCGGA
ACTGACCCCACAAGGCCCTAGCGTTTGCAATGCACCAGGTCATCATTGACCCAGGCGTGTTCCACCAGGC
CGCTGCCTCGCAACTCTTCGCAGGCTTCGCCGACCTGCTCGCGCCACTTCTTCACGCGGGTGGAATCCGA
TCCGCACATGAGGCGGAAGGTTTCCAGCTTGAGCGGGTACGGCTCCCGGTGCGAGCTGAAATAGTCGAAC
ATCCGTCGGGCCGTCGGCGACAGCTTGCGGTACTTCTCCCATATGAATTTCGTGTAGTGGTCGCCAGCAA
ACAGCACGACGATTTCCTCGTCGATCAGGACCTGGCAACGGGACGTTTTCTTGCCACGGTCCAGGACGCG
GAAGCGGTGCAGCAGCGACACCGATTCCAGGTGCCCAACGCGGTCGGACGTGAAGCCCATCGCCGTCGCC
TGTAGGCGCGACAGGCATTCCTCGGCCTTCGTGTAATACCGGCCATTGATCGACCAGCCCAGGTCCTGGC
AAAGCTCGTAGAACGTGAAGGTGATCGGCTCGCCGATAGGGGTGCGCTTCGCGTACTCCAACACCTGCTG
CCACACCAGTTCGTCATCGTCGGCCCGCAGCTCGACGCCGGTGTAGGTGATCTTCACGTCCTTGTTGACG
TGGAAAATGACCTTGTTTTGCAGCGCCTCGCGCGGGATTTTCTTGTTGCGCGTGGTGAACAGGGCAGAGC
GGGCCGTGTCGTTTGGCATCGCTCGCATCGTGTCCGGCCACGGCGCAATATCGAACAAGGAAAGCTGCAT
TTCCTTGATCTGCTGCTTCGTGTGTTTCAGCAACGCGGCCTGCTTGGCTTCGCTGACCTGTTTTGCCAGG
TCCTCGCCGGCGGTTTTTCGCTTCTTGGTCGTCATAGTTCCTCGCGTGTCGATGGTCATCGACTTCGCCA
AACCTGCCGCCTCCTGTTCGAGCCGACGCGAACGCTCCACGGCGGCCGATGGCGCGGGCAGGGCAGGGGG
AGCCAGTTGCACGCTGTCGCGCTCGATCTTGGCCGTAGCTTGCTGGACTATCGAGCCGACGGACTGGAAG
GTTTCGCGGGGCGCACGCATGACGGTGCGGCTTGCGATGGTTTCGGCATCCTCGGCGGAAAACCCCGCGT
CGATCAGTTCTTGCCTGTATGCCTTCCGGTCAAACGTCCGATTCATTCACCCTCCTTGCGGGATTGCCCC
GGAATTAATTCCCCGGATCGATCCGTCGATCTTGATCCCCTGCGCCATCAGATCCTTGGCGGCAAGAAAG
CCATCCAGTTTACTTTGCAGGGCTTCCCAACCTTACCAGAGGGCGCCCCAGCTGGCAATTCCGGTTCGCT
TGCTGTCCATAAAACCGCCCAGTCTAGCTATCGCCATGTAAGCCCACTGCAAGCTACCTGCTTTCTCTTT
GCGCTTGCGTTTTCCCTTGTCCAGATAGCCCAGTAGCTGACATTCATCCGGGGTCAGCACCGTTTCTGCG
GACTGGCTTTCTACGTGGCTGCCATTTTTGGGGTGAGGCCGTTCGCGGCCGAGGGGCGCAGCCCCTGGGG
GGATGGGAGGCCCGCGTTAGCGGGCCGGGAGGGTTCGAGAAGGGGGGGCACCCCCCTTCGGCGTGCGCGG
TCACGCGCACAGGGCGCAGCCCTGGTTAAAAACAAGGTTTATAAATATTGGTTTAAAAGCAGGTTAAAAG
ACAGGTTAGCGGTGGCCGAAAAACGGGCGGAAACCCTTGCAAATGCTGGATTTTCTGCCTGTGGACAGCC
CCTCAAATGTCAATAGGTGCGCCCCTCATCTGTCAGCACTCTGCCCCTCAAGTGTCAAGGATCGCGCCCC
TCATCTGTCAGTAGTCGCGCCCCTCAAGTGTCAATACCGCAGGGCACTTATCCCCAGGCTTGTCCACATC
ATCTGTGGGAAACTCGCGTAAAATCAGGCGTTTTCGCCGATTTGCGAGGCTGGCCAGCTCCACGTCGCCG
GCCGAAATCGAGCCTGCCCCTCATCTGTCAACGCCGCGCCGGGTGAGTCGGCCCCTCAAGTGTCAACGTC
CGCCCCTCATCTGTCAGTGAGGGCCAAGTTTTCCGCGAGGTATCCACAACGCCGGCGGCCCTACATGGCT
CTGCTGTAGTGAGTGGGTTGCGCTCCGGCAGCGGTCCTGATCCCCCGCAGAAAAAAAGGATCTCAAGAAG
ATCCTTTGATCTTTTCTACATTACTGCATGAGCTTGTGGAAGTGTGCTGAGCATAAATGATTCTCCTAGC
TGTTCTTTGGGTAAGTACGCCATCAGGACGTTGTGAGTGGCGCGATTTTTAGCGGCTGAAATCAGCCCTT
GAGCCTGTCGGCAAGTCGCGTCATGAGGTCCATGCGCTCATGCAGGATCGCCACGACCAACGCGGGTTCG
CCCGCACGCGGCAGGCAAAAAACGTAGTGGTGTTCGCAGCGGGCCATCCGCAGCGCGGGAAAGAGTTCGC
TCATGTCCTTAAACGGGCCTTCGCCGGCGGCAAGCCTGGCTATGCCCTGTTCCAGCTTAGCGATATAGCG
GCGCACCTGCGCCGCGCCCCACTCCCGGCGCGTGTAGCGGATGATGCCGCGTAGATCGGCTTCGGCCTCA
GCCGTGAGGATGTAGGCCGTCAAGCGCGATCCCCGCTGAGTTCTTCATCAAGAATTTCGCCGACGCTCTT
GGTGGACACCTTGCCGGCAAGCCCATCGTTGATGCGGTTCCCCAGCATGGTTTTCAGTTCCTGCCATGCC
TGATCGGCATCAGCGTCACCGGGGAACAGACGTTCGAGGGCGTATTGCTTAATGGTCTTGCCCTGCAAGG
CGGCCAGGGCTTTCAGGCTCTGGTGCTGCTGGTCCGTCATGTCGATTGTCAGGCGGCTCATTGGATAACC
TCCATAAAATACACGTAACCACATTAGCACATATGTGGGCGTGAGGCTACAGCGCGAGGCGCATTAAGGT
CGGGAAAATGCGCTAGGCGCATTTAAATTGCGTATTGCTGTAATGCGCCATGCCGGCTAGACTAGGCCCA
AATGGGTATACCCAATTTGACCAAGGGGGACGCGATGAGGGCGGCCAAGCACTACCGACAACTTCTATCC
ATCGACTTCAACATCGAGGCGCTGGCCTTCGTGCCTGGACCCGACGGCACACGCGGCCGGCGCATCCACG
TCCTGGGGCGCGAGGTCCGCGACCGGCCCGGCCTGGTCGAGTACCTTTCGCCGGCGTTCGGCTCGCGGGT
GGCGCTGGACGGCTACTGCAAGGCCAATTTCGATGCAGTGCTGCACCTGGCGTACCCCGATCATCAGCAA
TGGGGCCACGCATGAAGCGCCGAAGCTACGCCATGCTGCGCGCCGCTGCCGCGCTGGCCGTCCTGGTCGT
TGCCTCGCCGGCATGGGCCGAGCTGCGCGGCGAGGTCGTGCGCATCATCGACGGCGACACCATCGACGTG
CTGGTAGACAAGCAGCCGGTGCGCGTGCGCCTGGTGGACATTGACGCGCCGGAAAAGCGGCAAGCCTTCG
GCGAACGTGCGCGCCAGGCGCTGGCCGGCATGGTGTTCCGCCGGCACGTCCTGGTCGACGAGAAGGACAC
CGACCGTTACGGCCGCACGCTGGGCACCGTCTGGGTCAACATGGAGCTGGCCAGCCGGCCGCCGCAGCCG
CGCAACGTCAACGCCGCGATGGTTCACCAGGGCATGGCGTGGGCCTATCGCTTCCACGGCCGCGCGGCCG
ACCCTGAAATGCTGCGGCTCGAACAGGAGGCGCGAGGCAAGCGCGTCGGCCTCTGGTCCGATCCGCACGC
CGTCGAGCCGTGGAAATGGCGACGCGAGAGCAACAACCGGAGGGACGAAGGTTGAAGGTCGCCCGCATCT
ACCTGCGCGCCAGTACGGACGAGCAGAATCTTGAACGCCAGGAGAGCCTTGTAGCGGCCACGCGGGCCGC
CGGGTACTACGTCGCCGGCATCTACCGCGAGAAGGCGTCCGGCGCACGCGCCGACCGGCCCGAGCTGCTG
CGCATGATCGCGGACCTGCAACCTGGTGAAGTCGTCGTTGCGGAGAAGATCGACCGCATCAGCCGCTTGC
CGTTGGCCGAGGCCGAGCGCCTGGTTGCGTCGATCCGGGCCAAAGGGGCCAAGCTGGCCGTGCCTGGCGT
GGTGGACCTGTCGGAGCTGGCCGCCGAGGCGAACGGAGTGGCGAAAATCGTTCTGGAATCCGTCCAGGAC
ATGCTTTTGAAGCTCGCCTTGCAGATGGCCCGCGACGACTACGAGGATCGGCGCGAGCGTCAACGTCAGG
GTGTCCAGTTGGCGAAGGCCGCCGGCCGCTACACCGGCCGCAAACGTGACGCCGGCATGCACGACCGCAT
CATCACGCTTCGCTCCGGCGGATCGAGCATTGCCAAGACGGCCAAGCTGGTCGGATGCAGCCCGAGCCAG
GTCAAACGAGTGTGGGCGGCCTGGAACGCGCAGCAGCAAAAATAAAGCCGGGCAGTGCCCGGCTTTTCTC
ACCTTTTCGCGTCCCGCAGGGCCGCTGCGAGCGCCCTACCTAGATCCTCGCTTTCCCCCTCGGTGTAGTC
CGGCCAGGGCACGAAGGGCGCGGATGCGAACCTGTTGAGCAGGTCAGATCTAGGGCGGCGGATTTGTCCT
ACTCAGGAGAGCGTTCACCGACAAACAACAGATAAAACGAAAGGCCCAGTCTTTCGACTGAGCCTTTCGT
TTTATTTGATGCCTGCCGAATTCGGATCCGGAGCTCGACACGACATTGTCGTCACCTTTGTCGGGTCCGC
GACAAGCTTTTTGTTCCTCGATCCCGTATGTTTTCGCCTAAATATCTGAAACAGCAGCAAATTATTTTTC
GTTAGCTCAATCGGCCCACTTGGCACGAGTCTTGAAATTTATTGCGAGGCGGCGGAGCTGCCGGCCGCAT
CCGTGCGGCATAACCACGGTTGTGAACAAATGAAGGAAGGCCAAATGCGTAAAGGCGAAGAGCTGTTCAC
TGGTGTCGTCCCTATTCTGGTGGAACTGGATGGTGATGTCAACGGTCATAAGTTTTCCGTGCGTGGCGAG
GGTGAAGGTGACGCAACTAATGGTAAACTGACGCTGAAGTTCATCTGTACTACTGGTAAACTGCCGGTAC
CTTGGCCGACTCTGGTAACGACGCTGACTTATGGTGTTCAGTGCTTTGCTCGTTATCCGGACCATATGAA
GCAGCATGACTTCTTCAAGTCCGCCATGCCGGAAGGCTATGTGCAGGAACGCACGATTTCCTTTAAGGAT
GACGGCACGTACAAAACGCGTGCGGAAGTGAAATTTGAAGGCGATACCCTGGTAAACCGCATTGAGCTGA
AAGGCATTGACTTTAAAGAAGATGGCAATATCCTGGGCCATAAGCTGGAATACAATTTTAACAGCCACAA
TGTTTACATCACCGCCGATAAACAAAAAAATGGCATTAAAGCGAATTTTAAAATTCGCCACAACGTTGAG
GATGGCAGCGTGCAGCTGGCTGATCACTACCAGCAAAACACTCCAATCGGTGATGGTCCTGTTCTGCTGC
CAGACAATCACTATCTGAGCACGCAAAGCGTTCTGTCTAAAGATCCGAACGAGAAACGCGATCATATGGT
TCTGCTGGAGTTCGTAACCGCAGCGGGCATCACGCATGGTATGGATGAACTGTACAAATGAGCTTTGGAG
TAGGTGGCGTTTTACAACGTCGTGACTGGG
